>Addgene plasmid #195488 | AAV-CAG-FLPX-rc [Jaws-KGC-tdTomato-ER2] | addgene full sequence | sequence record 386785 | Addgene Partial NGS Result
CCTGCAGGCAGCTGCGCGCTCGCTCGCTCACTGAGGCCGCCCGGGCGTCGGGCGACCTTTGGTCGCCCGG
CCTCAGTGAGCGAGCGAGCGCGCAGAGAGGGAGTGGCCAACTCCATCACTAGGGGTTCCTGTCGACCCAT
TGACGTCAATAATGACGTATGTTCCCATAGTAACGCCAATAGGGACTTTCCATTGACGTCAATGGGTGGA
GTATTTACGGTAAACTGCCCACTTGGCAGTACATCAAGTGTATCATATGCCAAGTACGCCCCCTATTGAC
GTCAATGACGGTAAATGGCCCGCCTGGCATTATGCCCAGTACATGACCTTATGGGACTTTCCTACTTGGC
AGTACATCTACGTATTAGTCATCGCTATTACCATGGTCGAGGTGAGCCCCACGTTCTGCTTCACTCTCCC
CATCTCCCCCCCCTCCCCACCCCCAATTTTGTATTTATTTATTTTTTAATTATTTTGTGCAGCGATGGGG
GCGGGGGGGGGGGGGGGGSGSGCGCCRGGSGGGGCGGGGCGGGGSGRGGGGCGGGGCGGGGCGAGGCGGA
GAGGTGCGGCGGCAGCCAATCAGAGCGGCGCGCTCCGAAAGTTTCCTTTTATGGCGAGGCGGCGGCGGCG
GCGGCCCTATAAAAAGCGAAGCGCGCGGCGGGCGGGAGTCGCTGCGCGCTGCCTTCGCCCCGTGCCCCGC
TCCGCCGCCGCCTCGCGCCGCCCGCCCCGGCTCTGACTGACCGCGTTACTCCCACAGGTGAGCGGGCGGG
ACGGCCCTTCTCCTCCGGGCTGTAATTAGCGCTTGGTTTAATGACGGCTTGTTTCTTTTCTGTGGCTGCG
TGAAAGCCTTGAGGGGCTCCGGGAGGGCCCTTTGTGCGGGGGGAGCGGCTCGGGGCTGTCCGCGGGGGGA
CGGCTGCCTTCGGGGGGGACGGGGCAGGGCGGGGTTCGGCTTCTGGCGTGTGACCGGCGGCTCTAGAGCC
TCTGCTAACCATGTTCATGCCTTCTTCTTTTTCCTACAGCTCCTGGGCAACGTGCTGGTTATTGTGCTGT
CTCATCATTTTGGCAAAGAATTGAATTCGAAGTTCCTATTCTCTAGAAAGTATAGGAACTTCGCAGAATG
GTAGCTGGATTGTAGCTGCTATTAGCAATATGAAACCTCTTAGAAGTTCCTATTCTTCAAAAGGTATAGG
AACTTCGCTAGCTCACACTTCATTCTCGTAGCAGAACTTATACAGCTCATCCATGCCGTACAGAAACAGA
TGGTGGCGTCCTTCAGACCTCTCATACTGTTCCACAATGGTGTAGTCTTCATTGTGGGATGTGATATCCA
GCTTGGTGTCCACATAGTAATAGCCGGGCAGCTGCACTGGTTTCTTGGCCATGTAGATGGTTTTGAACTC
CACCAGGTAGTGGCCGCCGTCTTTCAGCTTCAGGGCCTGGTGGATTTCGCCCTTCAGCACTCCGTCTCTA
GGATACAGCCGTTCAGTGCTGGCCTCCCACCCCATTGTTTTCTTCTGCATCACGGGCCCATCGGGTGGAA
AATTGGTGCCGCGCATTTTGACTTTGTAGATCAGAGTGCCATCCTGCAGAGAGGAGTCCTGTGTCACGGT
CACCAGGCCTCCATCTTCAAAATTCATCACTCTCTCCCACTTAAAGCCCTCTGGGAAAGACAGTTTCTTG
TAATCAGGAATGTCAGCGGGATGCTTGACATAGGCCTTACTTCCGTACATAAACTGAGGAGACAGGATAT
CCCAAGCGAAAGGCAGTGGTCCTCCCTTGGTCACTTTCAGCTTGGCAGTCTGTGTGCCCTCGTAAGGCCT
CCCTTCGCCCTCTCCTTCAATCTCAAATTCGTGCCCATTCATGCTGCCCTCCATGCGCACCTTAAACCTC
ATGAACTCTTTGATCACAGCCATATTGTTATCCTCGCTTGAGGCGGTTCCACTAGACCCTGAGCCGGTAC
TTCCAGTCCCATGGCCCAGGAACAGATGGTGTCTCCCCTCGCTCCGTTCATACTGCTCCACAATAGTGTA
GTCCTCGTTGTGTGAAGTGATATCCAGTTTTGTGTCCACGTAATAGTAGCCTGGCAGCTGCACAGGTTTC
TTGGCCATGTAGATTGTCTTGAACTCCACCAGGTAATGTCCCCCATCTTTCAGCTTCAGAGCCTGGTGGA
TTTCTCCTTTCAGCACCCCGTCGCGTGGATACAGCCTTTCGGTGGAGGCCTCCCATCCCATAGTTTTCTT
CTGCATCACAGGTCCATCAGGGGGAAAATTTGTCCCTCTCATTTTCACCTTGTAGATCAGGGTCCCATCC
TGCAGGGAGCTGTCCTGGGTCACAGTCACCAGGCCTCCGTCCTCGAAGTTCATCACTCTTTCCCACTTAA
ACCCCTCGGGGAAGCTCAGTTTCTTATAATCGGGAATGTCAGCTGGATGTTTCACATAGGCCTTGGAGCC
GTACATAAACTGTGGGCTCAGGATGTCCCAAGCGAATGGCAGAGGCCCGCCCTTTGTCACTTTCAGCTTG
GCTGTCTGGGTGCCCTCGTAGGGCCGTCCCTCTCCTTCTCCCTCAATTTCGAACTCGTGGCCGTTCATGC
TTCCTTCCATTCTCACCTTAAACCGCATGAACTCTTTGATCACTTCCTCGCCCTTACTCACTGCCCCTGC
AGGTGCAACATTGATGTCTATTTGATCCAGAGGGATATACTCCCCTTCAGAAGTAATTCTGGATTTTACT
ACCGGTCGATCGTCGGCTGGAGCAGCTCCTCCGGACCCGATTCCCATTCCACTCCCAGACACTGTGCCTT
CATTGGCAGCCACCCATCTCAGCAGCAGAAAGGCGAACACGTATTTAGCCAGGATGTCCAGTCCGGAGTA
TCCCCAGCTGGTCACTCCCACACTCAGCAGGGCCACTCCCTCAGAGCCCAGAGCGAACAGGATAGGGTAT
CCCAGCCACAGCACCACGGTCAGAATCCTCAGAGTGCCAAAGATTTCACTGGTCCCAGCAGCCTCAGCAT
CAGCTGGCCACTGCACCAGCAGCACATACAGCACGGCCACAAAGAAAGCACAAGAAATTCCGTAGAACAC
CCAGCGCAGCAGATGGGAGCTAGTGATCAGGGCAGCGGCCAGTCCTGTCACGCACATGCCAATGTCCATT
GTGATGGCGGTGAACAGGCTGGCAATATCGGTGTCGGCCAGCAGTCCCAGAGCCAGCAGGATCATGGGAG
TGGAGAAAGTCCATGTCAGATACCGGCCCCATGGGCTCAGCACCTCCTGTCCGGCCAGAGCGTGTCCAGG
TGGCATCTGCAGGAAGCCCACAGTCAGCCCACTGGCCAGTCCAGCGTAACTAGAAATAGACACCAGTGGC
ACCAGCATTGTGGCCACCCAGATCAGCTTAGCTCTAGGGGATTCCAGATCCCTCCCCATGGCCACAAACA
GCAGGATGACCACTCCGGCCAGAGCAATGTTCACCCAGATGGAGCTATTCAGCAGGAAGTTGGACTGGAT
CTCCTGCAGCACGTCGCTCTGTGTGGCCTGCAGCACGGTAGTGGCTGTGGTGCTCACGGCGGTCATGGTG
GCGGCGGATCCGAAGTTCCTATACTTTCTAGAGAATAGGAACTTCTTGCCTTAACCCAGAAATTATCACT
GTTATTCTTTAGAATGGTGCAAAGAGAAGTTCCTATACCTTTTGAAGAATAGGAACTTCTCCGGAATCAA
CCTCTGGATTACAAAATTTGTGAAAGATTGACTGGTATTCTTAACTATGTTGCTCCTTTTACGCTATGTG
GATACGCTGCTTTAATGCCTTTGTATCATGCTATTGCTTCCCGTATGGCTTTCATTTTCTCCTCCTTGTA
TAAATCCTGGTTGCTGTCTCTTTATGAGGAGTTGTGGCCCGTTGTCAGGCAACGTGGCGTGGTGTGCACT
GTGTTTGCTGACGCAACCCCCACTGGTTGGGGCATTGCCACCACCTGTCAGCTCCTTTCCGGGACTTTCG
CTTTCCCCCTCCCTATTGCCACGGCGGAACTCATCGCCGCCTGCCTTGCCCGCTGCTGGACAGGGGCTCG
GCTGTTGGGCACTGACAATTCCGTGGTGTTGTCGGGGAAGCTGACGTCCTTTCCATGGCTGCTCGCCTGT
GTTGCCACCTGGATTCTGCGCGGGACGTCCTTCTGCTACGTCCCTTCGGCCCTCAATCCAGCGGACCTTC
CTTCCCGCGGCCTGCTGCCGGCTCTGCGGCCTCTTCCGCGTCTTCGCCTTCGCCCTCAGACGAGTCGGAT
CTCCCTTTGGGCCGCCTCCCCGCCTGGATCCTGTGCCTTCTAGTTGCCAGCCATCTGTTGTTTGCCCCTC
CCCCGTGCCTTCCTTGACCCTGGAAGGTGCCACTCCCACTGTCCTTTCCTAATAAAATGAGGAAATTGCA
TCGCATTGTCTGAGTAGGTGTCATTCTATTCTGGGGGGTGGGGTGGGGCAGGACAGCAAGGGGGAGGATT
GGGAAGACAATAGCAGGCATGCTGGGGATGCGGTGGGCTCTATGGCAGGAACCCCTAGTGATGGAGTTGG
CCACTCCCTCTCTGCGCGCTCGCTCGCTCACTGAGGCCGGGCGACCAAAGGTCGCCCGACGCCCGGGCTT
TGCCCGGGCGGCCTCAGTGAGCGAGCGAGCGCGCAGCTGCCTGCAGGGGCGCCTGATGCGGTATTTTCTC
CTTACGCATCTGTGCGGTATTTCACACCGCATA
[95 nt withheld, positions 4724-4818]
T
[46 nt withheld, positions 4820-4865]
C
[141 nt withheld, positions 4867-5007]
CCTTTGACGTTGGAGTCCACGTTCTTT
[37 nt withheld, positions 5035-5071]
ACTCTATCTCGGGCTATTCTTTTGATTTATAAGGGATTTTGCCGATTTCGGTCTATTGGTTAAAAAATGA
GCTGATTTAACAAAAATTTAACGCGAATTTTAACAAAATATTAACGTTTACAATTTTATGGTGCACTCTC
AGTACAATCTGCTCTGATGCCGCATAGTTAAGCCAGCCCCGACACCCGCCAACACCCGCTGACGCGCCCT
GACGGGCTTGTCTGCTCCCGGCATCCGCTTACAGACAAGCTGTGACCGTCTCCGGGAGCTGCATGTGTCA
GAGGTTTTCACCGTCATCACCGAAACGCGCGAGACGAAAGGGCCTCGTGATACGCCTATTTTTATAGGTT
AATGTCATGATAATAATGGTTTCTTAGACGTCAGGTGGCACTTTTCGGGGAAATGTGCGCGGAACCCCTA
TTTGTTTATTTTTCTAAATACATTCAAATATGTATCCGCTCATGAGACAATAACCCTGATAAATGCTTCA
ATAATATTGAAAAAGGAAGAGTATGAGTATTCAACATTTCCGTGTCGCCCTTATTCCCTTTTTTGCGGCA
TTTTGCCTTCCTGTTTTTGCTCACCCAGAAACGCTGGTGAAAGTAAAAGATGCTGAAGATCAGTTGGGTG
CACGAGTGGGTTACATCGAACTGGATCTCAACAGCGGTAAGATCCTTGAGAGTTTTCGCCCCGAAGAACG
TTTTCCAATGATGAGCACTTTTAAAGTTCTGCTATGTGGCGCGGTATTATCCCGTATTGACGCCGGGCAA
GAGCAACTCGGTCGCCGCATACACTATTCTCAGAATGACTTGGTTGAGTACTCACCAGTCACAGAAAAGC
ATCTTACGGATGGCATGACAGTAAGAGAATTATGCAGTGCTGCCATAACCATGAGTGATAACACTGCGGC
CAACTTACTTCTGACAACGATCGGAGGACCGAAGGAGCTAACCGCTTTTTTGCACAACATGGGGGATCAT
GTAACTCGCCTTGATCGTTGGGAACCGGAGCTGAATGAAGCCATACCAAACGACGAGCGTGACACCACGA
TGCCTGTAGCAATGGCAACAACGTTGCGCAAACTATTAACTGGCGAACTACTTACTCTAGCTTCCCGGCA
ACAATTAATAGACTGGATGGAGGCGGATAAAGTTGCAGGACCACTTCTGCGCTCGGCCCTTCCGGCTGGC
TGGTTTATTGCTGATAAATCTGGAGCCGGTGAGCGTGGGTCTCGCGGTATCATTGCAGCACTGGGGCCAG
ATGGTAAGCCCTCCCGTATCGTAGTTATCTACACGACGGGGAGTCAGGCAACTATGGATGAACGAAATAG
ACAGATCGCTGAGATAGGTGCCTCACTGATTAAGCATTGGTAACTGTCAGACCAAGTTTACTCATATATA
CTTTAGATTGATTTAAAACTTCATTTTTAATTTAAAAGGATCTAGGTGAAGATCCTTTTTGATAATCTCA
TGACCAAAATCCCTTAACGTGAGTTTTCGTTCCACTGAGCGTCAGACCCCGTAGAAAAGATCAAAGGATC
TTCTTGAGATCCTTTTTTTCTGCGCGTAATCTGCTGCTTGCAAACAAAAAAACCACCGCTACCAGCGGTG
GTTTGTTTGCCGGATCAAGAGCTACCAACTCTTTTTCCGAAGGTAACTGGCTTCAGCAGAGCGCAGATAC
CAAATACTGTTCTTCTAGTGTAGCCGTAGTTAGGCCACCACTTCAAGAACTCTGTAGCACCGCCTACATA
CCTCGCTCTGCTAATCCTGTTACCAGTGGCTGCTGCCAGTGGCGATAAGTCGTGTCTTACCGGGTTGGAC
TCAAGACGATAGTTACCGGATAAGGCGCAGCGGTCGGGCTGAACGGGGGGTTCGTGCACACAGCCCAGCT
TGGAGCGAACGACCTACACCGAACTGAGATACCTACAGCGTGAGCTATGAGAAAGCGCCACGCTTCCCGA
AGGGAGAAAGGCGGACAGGTATCCGGTAAGCGGCAGGGTCGGAACAGGAGAGCGCACGAGGGAGCTTCCA
GGGGGAAACGCCTGGTATCTTTATAGTCCTGTCGGGTTTCGCCACCTCTGACTTGAGCGTCGATTTTTGT
GATGCTCGTCAGGGGGGCGGAGCCTATGGAAAAACGCCAGCAACGCGGCCTTTTTACGGTTCCTGGCCTT
TTGCTGGCCTTTTGCTCACATGT
Features (pLannotate 1.2.2; 23 found; start..end, strand, type, name):
     12..39      +  repeat_region  AAV2 ITR (fragment): inverted terminal repeat of adeno-associated virus serotype 2 inverted
     68..95      +  repeat_region  AAV2 ITR (fragment): inverted terminal repeat of adeno-associated virus serotype 2 inverted
    136..385     +  enhancer       CMV enhancer (fragment): human cytomegalovirus immediate early enhancer
    387..664     +  promoter       chicken β-actin promoter: No description available
    665..800     +  intron         hybrid intron (fragment): hybrid between chicken β-actin (CBA) and minute virus of mice (MMV) introns (Gray et al., 2011)
    889..1019    +  intron         chimeric intron (fragment): chimera between introns from chicken β-actin and rabbit β-globin
   1079..1112    +  protein_bind   FRT (minimal): supports FLP-mediated excision but not integration (Turan and Bode, 2011) FLP recombinase from the Saccharomyces cerevisiae 2μ plasmid
   1113..1162    -  intron         β-globin intron (fragment): internally truncated intron from human β-globin
   1227..2651    -  CDS            tdTomato: tdTomato is a basic (constitutively fluorescent) orange fluorescent protein published in 2004, derived from Discosoma sp.. It is reported to be a somewhat slowly-maturing tandem dimer with low acid sensitivity.
   2667..2726    -  CDS            KCNJ2 (fragment): KCNJ2_HUMAN - Also known as IRK1. Experimental evidence at protein level: Swiss-Prot protein existence level 1. Probably participates in establishing action potential waveform and excitability of neuronal and muscle tissues. Inward rectifier potassium channels are characterized by a greater tendency to allow potassium to flow into the cell rather than out of it. Their voltage dependence is regulated by the concentration of extracellular potassium; as external potassium is raised, the voltage range of the channel opening shifts to more positive voltages. The inward rectification is mainly due t
   2739..3566    -  CDS            hop: BACH_HALHS - Experimental evidence at protein level: Swiss-Prot protein existence level 1. Light-driven anion pump. From Halobacterium halobium (strain shark).
   3582..3615    -  protein_bind   FRT (minimal): supports FLP-mediated excision but not integration (Turan and Bode, 2011) FLP recombinase from the Saccharomyces cerevisiae 2μ plasmid
   3616..3666    -  intron         β-globin intron (fragment): internally truncated intron from human β-globin
   3705..4293    +  misc_feature   WPRE: woodchuck hepatitis virus posttranscriptional regulatory element
   4301..4525    +  polyA_signal   bGH poly(A) signal: bovine growth hormone polyadenylation signal
   4527..4667    +  repeat_region  AAV2 ITR: inverted terminal repeat of adeno-associated virus serotype 2 inverted
   4672..4723    -  misc_feature   bom (fragment): basis of mobility region from pBR322
   4742..5197    +  rep_origin     f1 ori (sequence partly withheld): f1 bacteriophage origin of replication; arrow indicates direction of (+) strand synthesis
   5198..5247    -  misc_feature   bom (fragment): basis of mobility region from pBR322
   5349..5384    -  CDS            rop (fragment): Rop protein, which maintains plasmids at low copy number; rop
   5479..5583    +  promoter       AmpR promoter: bla
   5584..6444    +  CDS            AmpR: β-lactamase; bla; confers resistance to ampicillin, carbenicillin, and related antibiotics
   6615..7203    +  rep_origin     ori: high-copy-number ColE1/pMB1/pBR322/pUC origin of replication
