[The description below was written by a language model from this plasmid's Addgene catalogue record and pLannotate feature annotations shown in this document.]
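Description:
AAV-CAG-FLPX-rc [Jaws-KGC-tdTomato-ER2] is a 7,264 bp adeno-associated virus transfer plasmid for Flp recombinase-dependent expression of a red-shifted inhibitory opsin in mammalian cells. It is propagated in E. coli through a ColE1/pUC-type origin with ampicillin (β-lactamase) selection, and it also carries an f1 phage origin. The record lists it as low copy and recommends recombination-deficient strains, which is usual for ITR-containing plasmids. The expression cassette lies between AAV2 inverted terminal repeats, which direct packaging of the intervening DNA into AAV particles. The upstream ITR is annotated only as short fragments, which may reflect the partial NGS-derived sequence record rather than the plasmid itself.

Transcription is driven by the CAG promoter, annotated as a CMV enhancer, the chicken β-actin promoter and chimeric intron fragments, and is followed by a WPRE to enhance transcript stability and expression and by a bovine growth hormone polyadenylation signal. Between these elements the coding sequence sits in reverse orientation, flanked by oppositely oriented minimal FRT sites. Without Flp the antisense insert yields no protein, whereas Flp inverts the cassette into the sense orientation so that expression is confined to Flp-expressing cells. The insert encodes Jaws, a halorhodopsin-family light-driven anion (chloride) pump from Haloarcula salinarum strain Shark carrying K200R and W214F mutations. It is fused at its C terminus to the KGC trafficking sequence (annotated as a KCNJ2/Kir2.1 fragment), the tdTomato reporter and the ER2 endoplasmic reticulum export signal, which together promote membrane localisation and allow visualisation. The construct is intended for optogenetic silencing of genetically defined neurons with red light, and the depositor reports that both plasmid and virus were tested in vitro.
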