Addgene plasmid #195488: AAV-CAG-FLPX-rc [Jaws-KGC-tdTomato-ER2]
Purpose: AAV-mediated expression of Jaws-KGC-tdTomato-ER2 under the CAG promoter, in FLPX/reversed (Frt-dependent) manner.
Depositing lab: Edward Boyden. Depositing organization: Massachusetts Institute of Technology. Publication: Noninvasive optical inhibition with a red-shifted microbial rhodopsin. Chuong AS, Miri ML, Busskamp V, Matthews GA, Acker LC, Sorensen AT, Young A, Klapoetke NC, Henninger MA, Kodandaramaiah SB, Ogawa M, Ramanlal SB, Bandler RC, Allen BD, Forest CR, Chow BY, Han X, Lin Y, Tye KM, Roska B, Cardin JA, Boyden ES. Nat Neurosci. 2014 Aug;17(8):1123-9. doi: 10.1038/nn.3752. Epub 2014 Jul 6. PubMed 24997763.
Backbone
  Vector backbone: AAV with CAG promter
  Backbone size w/o insert (bp): 4900
  Total vector size (bp): 7264
  Vector type: Mammalian Expression, AAV
Growth in bacteria
  Bacterial resistance: Ampicillin, 100 μg/mL
  Growth temperature: 37°C
  Growth strain: NEB Stable
  Growth instructions: Can use DH5alpha at 37°C or Stbl3 at 30°C. Carbenicillin is preferred over ampicillin. In DH5alpha this plasmid may act more like a high copy plasmid, although in Stbl3 it may act more like a low copy plasmid.
  Copy number: Low Copy
Gene/Insert
  Gene/Insert name: Jaws-KGC-tdTomato-ER2 (alt names: Halo57-KGC-tdTomato-ER2; Jaws)
  Species: Haloarcula salinarum (stain Shark)
  Insert size (bp): 2364
  Mutation: K200R W214F
  GenBank ID: KM000926.1
  Promoter: CAG
  Tag / fusion protein: KGC (C terminal on insert); tdTomato (C terminal on insert); ER2 (C terminal on insert)
  Cloning method: Restriction Enzyme; 5′ cloning site NheI (not destroyed); 3′ cloning site BamHI (not destroyed)
  Sequencing primers: 5′ ctagagcctctgctaacc; 3′ gcagcgtatccacatagcg
Terms and licenses: Academic/Nonprofit Terms; Industry Terms: Not Available to Industry
Depositor comments: The plasmid is fully sequenced in the coding sequence regions (opsin-fluorophore and important flanking regions). Multiple digestions were done to verify the vector structure. The construct and the virus were both tested in vitro.
How to cite: AAV-CAG-FLPX-rc [Jaws-KGC-tdTomato-ER2] was a gift from Edward Boyden (Addgene plasmid # 195488 ; http://n2t.net/addgene:195488 ; RRID:Addgene_195488)
